Addgene plasmid #176395: Yiplac211 proGAL1-TsCC(A)-RGG-GFP-RGG-RGG
Purpose: Expresses GFP tagged triple RGG scaffold with N-terminal TsCC(A) coiled coil. Expression induced in media containing galactose.
Depositing lab: Matthew Good. Depositing organization: University of Pennsylvania. Publication: Designer membraneless organelles sequester native factors for control of cell behavior. Garabedian MV, Wang W, Dabdoub JB, Tong M, Caldwell RM, Benman W, Schuster BS, Deiters A, Good MC. Nat Chem Biol. 2021 Sep;17(9):998-1007. doi: 10.1038/s41589-021-00840-4. Epub 2021 Aug 2. PubMed 34341589.
Backbone
  Vector backbone: Yiplac211
  Total vector size (bp): 7606
  Vector type: Yeast Expression
  Selectable markers: URA3
Growth in bacteria
  Bacterial resistance: Ampicillin, 100 μg/mL
  Growth temperature: 37°C
  Growth strain: DH5alpha
  Copy number: High Copy
Gene/Insert
  Gene/Insert name: GAL1 promoter, TsCC(A)-RGG-GFP-RGG-RGG
  Species: S. cerevisiae (budding yeast)
  Insert size (bp): 3845
  Promoter: GAL1
  Cloning method: Restriction Enzyme; 5′ cloning site XbaI (not destroyed); 3′ cloning site EcoRI (not destroyed)
  Sequencing primers: 5′ M13R; 3′ M13F
Terms and licenses: Academic/Nonprofit Terms; Industry Terms: Not Available to Industry
How to cite: Yiplac211 proGAL1-TsCC(A)-RGG-GFP-RGG-RGG was a gift from Matthew Good (Addgene plasmid # 176395 ; http://n2t.net/addgene:176395 ; RRID:Addgene_176395)
