[The description below was written by a language model from this plasmid's Addgene catalogue record and pLannotate feature annotations shown in this document.]
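Description:
Yiplac211 proGAL1-TsCC(A)-RGG-GFP-RGG-RGG is a yeast expression plasmid of about 7.6 kb built on the YIplac211 backbone. The feature table shows no yeast replication origin (no 2μ or CEN/ARS element), which fits an integrating vector that must be inserted into the Saccharomyces cerevisiae genome to be maintained. Yeast carrying it are selected through the URA3 auxotrophic marker, driven by its own promoter, which can also be counterselected with 5-FOA. In E. coli the plasmid replicates at high copy from a ColE1/pUC-type origin and is selected with ampicillin through the β-lactamase gene. Remnants of the lac promoter/operator, lacZα, bom and rop are leftovers of the cloning backbone flanking the insertion site.

The roughly 3.8 kb insert, cloned between XbaI and EcoRI, places a single fusion open reading frame under the galactose-inducible, Gal4-regulated GAL1 promoter and ends with the ADH1 terminator. Annotation identifies three fragments matching the C. elegans LAF-1 helicase, which correspond to the RGG domains named in the title. One lies upstream of monomeric EGFP and two lie downstream. The stretch between the promoter and the first RGG domain is not annotated and presumably holds the N-terminal TsCC(A) coiled coil described in the record.

According to the record, the construct expresses a GFP-tagged triple-RGG scaffold when cells are grown in galactose. The associated publication concerns designer membraneless organelles that sequester native factors to control cell behaviour. In that context the coiled coil plausibly serves as a recruitment handle for a partner-tagged protein, although the record does not state this explicitly.
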