Features (pLannotate 1.2.2; 18 found; start..end, strand, type, name):
      1..93      +  CDS            lacI (fragment): lac repressor; lacI; The lac repressor binds to the lac operator to inhibit transcription in E. coli. This inhibition can be relieved by adding lactose or isopropyl-β-D-thiogalactopyranoside (IPTG).
    106..127     +  protein_bind   CAP binding site: CAP binding activates transcription in the presence of cAMP. E. coli catabolite activator protein
    142..172     +  promoter       lac promoter: promoter for the E. coli lac operon
    180..196     +  protein_bind   lac operator: The lac repressor binds to the lac operator to inhibit transcription in E. coli. This inhibition can be relieved by adding lactose or isopropyl-β-D-thiogalactopyranoside (IPTG). lac repressor encoded by lacI
    243..684     +  promoter       GAL1 promoter: S. cerevisiae GAL1; inducible promoter, regulated by Gal4
   1618..2121    +  CDS            laf-1 (fragment): DDX3_CAEEL - Experimental evidence at protein level: Swiss-Prot protein existence level 1. Multifunctional ATP-dependent RNA helicase (PubMed:27546789). Plays a role in RNA remodeling, but is not required for RNA unwinding (PubMed:27546789). Binds to RNA in a concentration-dependent manner to stimulate annealing between two complementary strands of RNA (PubMed:26015579, PubMed:27546789). This process is also dependent upon ATP; ATP reduces binding to RNA and subsequently diminishes RNA annealing (PubMed:27546789). Involved in many cellular processes, which do not necessarily require its ATPase
   2161..2877    +  CDS            mEGFP: mEGFP is a basic (constitutively fluorescent) green fluorescent protein published in 2002, derived from Aequorea victoria. It has moderate acid sensitivity.
   2878..3360    +  CDS            laf-1 (fragment): DDX3_CAEEL - Experimental evidence at protein level: Swiss-Prot protein existence level 1. Multifunctional ATP-dependent RNA helicase (PubMed:27546789). Plays a role in RNA remodeling, but is not required for RNA unwinding (PubMed:27546789). Binds to RNA in a concentration-dependent manner to stimulate annealing between two complementary strands of RNA (PubMed:26015579, PubMed:27546789). This process is also dependent upon ATP; ATP reduces binding to RNA and subsequently diminishes RNA annealing (PubMed:27546789). Involved in many cellular processes, which do not necessarily require its ATPase
   3415..3888    +  CDS            laf-1 (fragment): DDX3_CAEEL - Experimental evidence at protein level: Swiss-Prot protein existence level 1. Multifunctional ATP-dependent RNA helicase (PubMed:27546789). Plays a role in RNA remodeling, but is not required for RNA unwinding (PubMed:27546789). Binds to RNA in a concentration-dependent manner to stimulate annealing between two complementary strands of RNA (PubMed:26015579, PubMed:27546789). This process is also dependent upon ATP; ATP reduces binding to RNA and subsequently diminishes RNA annealing (PubMed:27546789). Involved in many cellular processes, which do not necessarily require its ATPase
   3900..4087    +  terminator     ADH1 terminator: S. cerevisiae ADH1; transcription terminator for the S. cerevisiae alcohol dehydrogenase 1 (ADH1) gene
   4095..4252    +  CDS            lacZα (fragment): LacZα fragment of β-galactosidase; lacZ fragment
   4258..4357    -  misc_feature   bom (fragment): basis of mobility region from pBR322
   4459..4494    -  CDS            rop (fragment): Rop protein, which maintains plasmids at low copy number; rop
   4583..5386    -  CDS            URA3: orotidine-5'-phosphate decarboxylase, required for uracil biosynthesis; S. cerevisiae URA3; yeast auxotrophic marker, counterselectable with 5-fluoroorotic acid (5-FOA)
   5387..5602    -  promoter       URA3 promoter: S. cerevisiae URA3
   5695..5799    +  promoter       AmpR promoter: bla
   5800..6660    +  CDS            AmpR: β-lactamase; bla; confers resistance to ampicillin, carbenicillin, and related antibiotics
   6831..7419    +  rep_origin     ori: high-copy-number ColE1/pMB1/pBR322/pUC origin of replication
>Addgene plasmid #176395 | Yiplac211 proGAL1-TsCC(A)-RGG-GFP-RGG-RGG | addgene full sequence | sequence record 366655 | Addgene NGS Result
GCGCCCAATACGCAAACCGCCTCTCCCCGCGCGTTGGCCGATTCATTAATGCAGCTGGCACGACAGGTTT
CCCGACTGGAAAGCGGGCAGTGAGCGCAACGCAATTAATGTGAGTTAGCTCACTCATTAGGCACCCCAGG
CTTTACACTTTATGCTTCCGGCTCGTATGTTGTGTGGAATTGTGAGCGGATAACAATTTCACACAGGAAA
CAGCTATGACCATGATTACGCCAAGCTCTAGACGGATTAGAAGCCGCCGAGCGGGTGACAGCCCTCCGAA
GGAAGACTCTCCTCCGTGCGTCCTCGTCTTCACCGGTCGCGTTCCTGAAACGCAGATGTGCCTCGCGCCG
CACTGCTCCGAACAATAAAGATTCTACAATACTAGCTTTTATGGTTATGAAGAGGAAAAATTGGCAGTAA
CCTGGCCCCACAAACCTTCAAATGAACGAATCAAATTAACAACCATAGGATGATAATGCGATTAGTTTTT
TAGCCTTATTTCTGGGGTAATTAATCAGCGAAGCGATGATTTTTGATCTATTAACAGATATATAAATGCA
AAAACTGCATAACCACTTTAACTAATACTTTCAACATTTTCGGTTTGTATTACTTCTTATTCAAATGTAA
TAAAAGTATCAACAAAAAATTGTTAATATACCTCTATACTTTAACGTCAAGGAGGAGCTCATGGTGGAAG
TGGCTGAAGAAGTGAAGGCCGTCTCCGCCGCGCTGTCCGAACGCATCACCCAGCTGGCGACAGAACTGAA
TGACAAGGCGGTCCGGGCTGCAGAACGCCGGGTTGCGGAAGTCACGCGTGCTGCCGGTGAACAGACCGCA
CAGGCAGAGCGGGAGCTGGCCGACGCCGCGCAGACAGTCGACGACCTGGAAGAAAAACTGGTTGAACTGC
AGGACAGATATGACAGTTTGACGCTGGCGCTGGAGTCAGAACGTTCACTGCGTCAGCAGCATGATGTGGA
GATGGCCCAGCTGAAAGAGCGTCTTGCGGCCGCTGAAGAGAATACCCGTCAGCGACGTGAACGGTATCAG
GAGCAGAAGACAGTGCTGCAGGATGCGCTTAATGCGGAGCAGGCACAGCACAAAAACACGCGGGAAGACC
TGCAGAAACGACTGGAGCAAATTTCTGTCGAAGCTAATGCGCGTACAGAAGAACTGAAGTCTGAACGCGA
TAAAGTCAATACTTTCCTTACCCGCCTTGAATCGCAGGAAAATGCGCTGGCCTCACGTCGTCAGCAGCAT
CTGGCCACCCGCGAAACGCTGCAGCAACGCCTCGAGCAGGCCATCGCTGACACGCAGGCGCGCGCCGGTG
AGATTGCACTTGAACGTGACAGAGTCAGCAGCCTCACCGCAAGGCTGGAATCGCAGGAAAAGGCCTCCTC
GGAGCAACTGGTGCGTATGGGCAGTGAAATAGCCAGTCTGACAGAGCGTTGCACACAGCTGGAAAACCAG
CGTGATGATGCCCGTCTGGAGACGATGGGGGAGAAAGAAACGGTCGCGGCACTGCGTGGTGAGGCTGAAG
CCCTGAAGCGTCAGAACCAGTCACTGATGGCGGCGCTTTCAGGCAATAAACAGACCGGTGGCCAGAATGC
GGGATCCATGGAATCGAATCAATCTAACAACGGTGGATCGGGAAACGCAGCATTGAATCGTGGGGGCCGT
TACGTACCACCACACTTGAGAGGCGGAGATGGTGGTGCCGCCGCTGCTGCCTCAGCCGGAGGCGACGACA
GACGCGGTGGGGCCGGGGGTGGTGGCTATCGTAGAGGTGGTGGAAATTCAGGGGGCGGCGGCGGAGGAGG
CTACGATCGTGGATACAACGACAACCGGGATGACCGTGACAATCGGGGCGGCTCCGGCGGTTATGGCCGG
GACAGAAATTACGAGGATCGCGGTTATAACGGGGGTGGTGGGGGAGGAGGCAATCGCGGCTACAATAATA
ACCGCGGTGGGGGTGGAGGCGGCTATAATCGGCAGGACCGTGGAGACGGCGGTTCTAGTAATTTCTCGCG
GGGAGGGTATAACAACAGAGATGAGGGCTCAGACAACAGAGGCTCAGGCAGATCATACAACAACGATCGG
CGCGACAATGGTGGTGACGGGGGCGGAGGCGGTTCCCTCGAGAATTTATATTTCCAGGGCATGGTGAGCA
AGGGCGAGGAGCTGTTCACCGGGGTGGTGCCCATCCTGGTCGAGCTGGACGGCGACGTAAACGGCCACAA
GTTCAGCGTGTCCGGCGAGGGCGAGGGCGATGCCACCTACGGCAAGCTGACCCTGAAGTTCATCTGCACC
ACCGGCAAGCTGCCCGTGCCCTGGCCCACCCTCGTGACCACCCTGACCTACGGCGTGCAGTGCTTCAGCC
GCTACCCCGACCACATGAAGCAGCACGACTTCTTCAAGTCCGCCATGCCCGAAGGCTACGTCCAGGAGCG
CACCATCTTCTTCAAGGACGACGGCAACTACAAGACCCGCGCCGAGGTGAAGTTCGAGGGCGACACCCTG
GTGAACCGCATCGAGCTGAAGGGCATCGACTTCAAGGAGGACGGCAACATCCTGGGGCACAAGCTGGAGT
ACAACTACAACAGCCACAACGTCTATATCATGGCCGACAAGCAGAAGAACGGCATCAAGGTGAACTTCAA
GATCCGCCACAACATCGAGGACGGCAGCGTGCAGCTCGCCGACCACTACCAGCAGAACACCCCCATCGGC
GACGGCCCCGTGCTGCTGCCCGACAACCACTACCTGAGCACCCAGTCCAAGCTGAGCAAAGACCCCAACG
AGAAGCGCGATCACATGGTCCTGCTGGAGTTCGTGACCGCCGCCGGGATCACTCTCGGCATGGACGAGCT
GTACAAGGAATCTAACCAATCAAACAATGGCGGCTCCGGTAACGCGGCGCTTAACAGGGGCGGTCGTTAC
GTGCCTCCGCACCTGAGAGGGGGCGACGGAGGTGCGGCTGCTGCCGCGAGTGCCGGTGGTGATGACAGGC
GTGGTGGTGCGGGTGGCGGGGGCTATCGTCGTGGAGGCGGTAATTCCGGGGGAGGTGGTGGTGGGGGTTA
CGACAGAGGGTACAATGATAACCGTGATGATCGTGACAACAGAGGCGGGAGTGGCGGTTACGGTAGGGAT
CGTAACTATGAAGACAGAGGCTATAACGGGGGTGGTGGTGGCGGTGGCAATAGAGGTTATAATAACAACC
GTGGCGGCGGTGGAGGCGGGTATAACAGACAGGATAGAGGGGACGGCGGCAGTAGCAACTTCTCCCGTGG
CGGATATAACAACCGTGACGAAGGCTCTGACAATAGGGGTTCTGGTAGGTCTTACAATAATGATAGGAGA
GACAATGGCGGCGACGGTAAGCTTATGGAATCCAATCAATCCAATAACGGTGGCTCGGGTAATGCCGCTC
TGAATCGTGGTGGCCGCTACGTGCCGCCGCATCTGCGTGGTGGCGATGGTGGTGCAGCAGCAGCTGCATC
TGCTGGCGGTGATGACCGTCGCGGCGGTGCGGGCGGTGGCGGTTATCGTCGCGGCGGTGGCAATAGTGGT
GGCGGTGGCGGTGGCGGTTATGATCGTGGTTACAATGACAACCGTGATGACCGCGATAACCGTGGCGGTT
CCGGCGGTTACGGTCGTGATCGTAATTATGAAGACCGTGGTTACAACGGCGGTGGCGGTGGCGGTGGCAA
TCGTGGCTATAACAATAACCGTGGTGGCGGTGGCGGTGGCTACAATCGCCAGGATCGTGGTGACGGTGGC
AGCTCTAACTTTTCGCGCGGTGGCTATAATAACCGTGATGAAGGCAGCGACAACCGCGGTAGTGGCCGTT
CCTACAATAACGATCGTCGCGACAATGGTGGCGATGGCTAATGACCGGTGCGAATTTCTTATGATTTATG
ATTTTTATTATTAAATAAGTTATAAAAAAAATAAGTGTATACAAATTTTAAAGTGACTCTTAGGTTTTAA
AACGAAAATTCTTATTCTTGAGTAACTCTTTCCTGTAGGTCAGGTTGCTTTCTCAGGTATAGTATGAGGT
CGCTCTTATTGACCACACCTCTACCGGCTGCAGAATTCACTGGCCGTCGTTTTACAACGTCGTGACTGGG
AAAACCCTGGCGTTACCCAACTTAATCGCCTTGCAGCACATCCCCCTTTCGCCAGCTGGCGTAATAGCGA
AGAGGCCCGCACCGATCGCCCTTCCCAACAGTTGCGCAGCCTGAATGGCGAATGGCGCCTGATGCGGTAT
TTTCTCCTTACGCATCTGTGCGGTATTTCACACCGCATATGGTGCACTCTCAGTACAATCTGCTCTGATG
CCGCATAGTTAAGCCAGCCCCGACACCCGCCAACACCCGCTGACGCGCCCTGACGGGCTTGTCTGCTCCC
GGCATCCGCTTACAGACAAGCTGTGACCGTCTCCGGGAGCTGCATGTGTCAGAGGTTTTCACCGTCATCA
CCGAAACGCGCGAGACGAAAGGGCGGGTAATAACTGATATAATTAAATTGAAGCTCTAATTTGTGAGTTT
AGTATACATGCATTTACTTATAATACAGTTTTTTAGTTTTGCTGGCCGCATCTTCTCAAATATGCTTCCC
AGCCTGCTTTTCTGTAACGTTCACCCTCTACCTTAGCATCCCTTCCCTTTGCAAATAGTCCTCTTCCAAC
AATAATAATGTCAGATCCTGTAGAGACCACATCATCCACGGTTCTATACTGTTGACCCAATGCGTCTCCC
TTGTCATCTAAACCCACACCGGGTGTCATAATCAACCAATCGTAACCTTCATCTCTTCCACCCATGTCTC
TTTGAGCAATAAAGCCGATAACAAAATCTTTGTCGCTCTTCGCAATGTCAACAGTACCCTTAGTATATTC
TCCAGTAGATAGGGAGCCCTTGCATGACAATTCTGCTAACATCAAAAGGCCTCTAGGTTCCTTTGTTACT
TCTTCTGCCGCCTGCTTCAAACCGCTAACAATACCTGGGCCCACCACACCGTGTGCATTCGTAATGTCTG
CCCATTCTGCTATTCTGTATACACCCGCAGAGTACTGCAATTTGACTGTATTACCAATGTCAGCAAATTT
TCTGTCTTCGAAGAGTAAAAAATTGTACTTGGCGGATAATGCCTTTAGCGGCTTAACTGTGCCCTCCATG
GAAAAATCAGTCAAGATATCCACATGTGTTTTTAGTAAACAAATTTTGGGACCTAATGCTTCAACTAACT
CCAGTAATTCCTTGGTGGTACGAACATCCAATGAAGCACACAAGTTTGTTTGCTTTTCGTGCATGATATT
AAATAGCTTGGCAGCAACAGGACTAGGATGAGTAGCAGCACGTTCCTTATATGTAGCTTTCGACATGATT
TATCTTCGTTTCCTGCATGTTTTTGTTCTGTGCAGTTGGGTTAAGAATACTGGGCAATTTCATGTTTCTT
CAACACTACATATGCGTATATATACCAATCTAAGTCTGTGCTCCTTCCTTCGTTCTTCCTTCTGTTCGGA
GATTACCGAATCAAAAAAATTTCAAGGAAACCGAAATCAAAAAAAAGAATAAAAAAAAAATGATGAATTG
AAAAGCTGGCCTCGTGATACGCCTATTTTTATAGGTTAATGTCATGATAATAATGGTTTCTTAGACGTCA
GGTGGCACTTTTCGGGGAAATGTGCGCGGAACCCCTATTTGTTTATTTTTCTAAATACATTCAAATATGT
ATCCGCTCATGAGACAATAACCCTGATAAATGCTTCAATAATATTGAAAAAGGAAGAGTATGAGTATTCA
ACATTTCCGTGTCGCCCTTATTCCCTTTTTTGCGGCATTTTGCCTTCCTGTTTTTGCTCACCCAGAAACG
CTGGTGAAAGTAAAAGATGCTGAAGATCAGTTGGGTGCACGAGTGGGTTACATCGAACTGGATCTCAACA
GCGGTAAGATCCTTGAGAGTTTTCGCCCCGAAGAACGTTTTCCAATGATGAGCACTTTTAAAGTTCTGCT
ATGTGGCGCGGTATTATCCCGTATTGACGCCGGGCAAGAGCAACTCGGTCGCCGCATACACTATTCTCAG
AATGACTTGGTTGAGTACTCACCAGTCACAGAAAAGCATCTTACGGATGGCATGACAGTAAGAGAATTAT
GCAGTGCTGCCATAACCATGAGTGATAACACTGCGGCCAACTTACTTCTGACAACGATCGGAGGACCGAA
GGAGCTAACCGCTTTTTTGCACAACATGGGGGATCATGTAACTCGCCTTGATCGTTGGGAACCGGAGCTG
AATGAAGCCATACCAAACGACGAGCGTGACACCACGATGCCTGTAGCAATGGCAACAACGTTGCGCAAAC
TATTAACTGGCGAACTACTTACTCTAGCTTCCCGGCAACAATTAATAGACTGGATGGAGGCGGATAAAGT
TGCAGGACCACTTCTGCGCTCGGCCCTTCCGGCTGGCTGGTTTATTGCTGATAAATCTGGAGCCGGTGAG
CGTGGGTCTCGCGGTATCATTGCAGCACTGGGGCCAGATGGTAAGCCCTCCCGTATCGTAGTTATCTACA
CGACGGGGAGTCAGGCAACTATGGATGAACGAAATAGACAGATCGCTGAGATAGGTGCCTCACTGATTAA
GCATTGGTAACTGTCAGACCAAGTTTACTCATATATACTTTAGATTGATTTAAAACTTCATTTTTAATTT
AAAAGGATCTAGGTGAAGATCCTTTTTGATAATCTCATGACCAAAATCCCTTAACGTGAGTTTTCGTTCC
ACTGAGCGTCAGACCCCGTAGAAAAGATCAAAGGATCTTCTTGAGATCCTTTTTTTCTGCGCGTAATCTG
CTGCTTGCAAACAAAAAAACCACCGCTACCAGCGGTGGTTTGTTTGCCGGATCAAGAGCTACCAACTCTT
TTTCCGAAGGTAACTGGCTTCAGCAGAGCGCAGATACCAAATACTGTTCTTCTAGTGTAGCCGTAGTTAG
GCCACCACTTCAAGAACTCTGTAGCACCGCCTACATACCTCGCTCTGCTAATCCTGTTACCAGTGGCTGC
TGCCAGTGGCGATAAGTCGTGTCTTACCGGGTTGGACTCAAGACGATAGTTACCGGATAAGGCGCAGCGG
TCGGGCTGAACGGGGGGTTCGTGCACACAGCCCAGCTTGGAGCGAACGACCTACACCGAACTGAGATACC
TACAGCGTGAGCTATGAGAAAGCGCCACGCTTCCCGAAGGGAGAAAGGCGGACAGGTATCCGGTAAGCGG
CAGGGTCGGAACAGGAGAGCGCACGAGGGAGCTTCCAGGGGGAAACGCCTGGTATCTTTATAGTCCTGTC
GGGTTTCGCCACCTCTGACTTGAGCGTCGATTTTTGTGATGCTCGTCAGGGGGGCGGAGCCTATGGAAAA
ACGCCAGCAACGCGGCCTTTTTACGGTTCCTGGCCTTTTGCTGGCCTTTTGCTCACATGTTCTTTCCTGC
GTTATCCCCTGATTCTGTGGATAACCGTATTACCGCCTTTGAGTGAGCTGATACCGCTCGCCGCAGCCGA
ACGACCGAGCGCAGCGAGTCAGTGAGCGAGGAAGCGGAAGA
